Addgene plasmid #139157: pJBL6691
Purpose: PapFAB45 - apFAB682 - EsaI - LuxR
Depositing lab: Julius Lucks. Depositing organization: Northwestern University. Publication: Dynamic Control of Gene Expression with Riboregulated Switchable Feedback Promoters. Glasscock CJ, Biggs BW, Lazar JT, Arnold JH, Burdette LA, Valdes A, Kang MK, Tullman-Ercek D, Tyo KEJ, Lucks JB. ACS Synth Biol. 2021 May 21;10(5):1199-1213. doi: 10.1021/acssynbio.1c00015. Epub 2021 Apr 9. PubMed 33834762.
Backbone
  Vector backbone: SC101
  Vector type: Bacterial Expression
Growth in bacteria
  Bacterial resistance: Spectinomycin, 50 μg/mL
  Growth temperature: 37°C
  Growth strain: NEB Stable
  Copy number: Low Copy
Gene/Insert
  Gene/Insert name: EsaI - LuxR
  Species: Synthetic
  Mutation: N/A
  Cloning method: Gibson Cloning
Terms and licenses: Academic/Nonprofit Terms; Industry Terms: Not Available to Industry
Depositor comments: Please visit https://www.biorxiv.org/content/10.1101/529180v1 for bioRxiv preprint.
How to cite: pJBL6691 was a gift from Julius Lucks (Addgene plasmid # 139157 ; http://n2t.net/addgene:139157 ; RRID:Addgene_139157)
