[The description below was written by a language model from this plasmid's Addgene catalogue record and pLannotate feature annotations shown in this document.]
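Description:
pJBL6691 is a low-copy bacterial expression plasmid of about 5.2 kb built on a pSC101 backbone. It is maintained by the pSC101 origin together with the Rep101 (RepA) protein that this origin requires. Selection is by spectinomycin through an intact aadA (SmR) aminoglycoside adenylyltransferase gene. The annotation also picks up short fragments of gentamicin and ampicillin resistance genes plus an AmpR promoter flanking the marker. These look like cloning remnants rather than functional markers, and only spectinomycin resistance is listed for the plasmid. Transcription terminators (rrnB T1, T7Te and lambda t0) insulate the backbone and cassette regions.

The payload is a synthetic two-gene quorum-sensing cassette assembled by Gibson cloning. The esaI gene from Pantoea stewartii encodes the synthase for the autoinducer N-(3-oxohexanoyl)-L-homoserine lactone (OHHL). It is followed on the same strand by luxR from Aliivibrio fischeri, the transcriptional activator that binds this same molecule. The stated purpose gives the architecture as PapFAB45 – apFAB682 – EsaI – LuxR. This indicates expression from the apFAB45 promoter, with apFAB682 presumably a translation initiation element, though the record does not define either part. The short "tac promoter fragment" annotated upstream of esaI probably reflects sequence similarity to this synthetic promoter rather than a true tac promoter. The two genes sit close together with no promoter annotated between them, which suggests an operon.

A cell carrying the plasmid would both produce OHHL and express the regulator that senses it, so LuxR-responsive promoters located elsewhere could be activated in a cell-density-dependent manner. The associated publication concerns dynamic control of gene expression with riboregulated switchable feedback promoters. The plasmid's exact role in that work is not stated in the record.
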