Features (pLannotate 1.2.2; 12 found; start..end, strand, type, name):
     39..110     +  terminator     rrnB T1 terminator: transcription terminator T1 from the E. coli rrnB gene
    126..153     +  terminator     T7Te terminator: phage T7 early transcription terminator
    354..1304    -  CDS            Rep101: RepA protein needed for replication with the pSC101 origin; rep101
   1352..1574    -  rep_origin     pSC101 ori: low-copy replication origin that requires the Rep101 protein
   2066..2160    -  terminator     lambda t0 terminator: transcription terminator from phage lambda
   2291..2347    +  CDS            GmR (fragment): gentamycin acetyltransferase; aacC1; confers resistance to gentamycin
   2354..3145    +  CDS            SmR: aminoglycoside adenylyltransferase (Murphy, 1985); aadA; confers resistance to spectinomycin and streptomycin
   3146..3337    -  CDS            AmpR (fragment): β-lactamase; bla; confers resistance to ampicillin, carbenicillin, and related antibiotics
   3338..3442    -  promoter       AmpR promoter: bla
   3697..3718    +  promoter       tac promoter (fragment): strong E. coli promoter; hybrid between the trp and lac UV5 promoters
   3813..4442    +  CDS            esaI: ESAI_PANSE - Experimental evidence at protein level: Swiss-Prot protein existence level 1. Required for the synthesis of OHHL (N-(3-oxohexanoyl)-L- homoserine lactone), an autoinducer molecule which binds to EsaR. OHHL is necessary for biosynthesis of EPS virulence factor (extracellular heteropolysaccharide) which plays a role in the development of Stewart's wilt on sweet corn. From Pantoea stewartii subsp. stewartii (Erwinia stewartii).
   4472..5221    +  CDS            luxR: LUXR_ALIFS - Experimental evidence at protein level: Swiss-Prot protein existence level 1. Transcriptional activator of the bioluminescence operon. Binds to the OHHL autoinducer. From Aliivibrio fischeri (Vibrio fischeri).
>Addgene plasmid #139157 | pJBL6691 | addgene full sequence | sequence record 275188 | Addgene NGS Result
TCTAGAGGATCCAAACTCGAGTAAGGATCTCCAGGCATCAAATAAAACGAAAGGCTCAGTCGAAAGACTG
GGCCTTTCGTTTTATCTGTTGTTTGTCGGTGAACGCTCTCTACTAGAGTCACACTGGCTCACCTTCGGGT
GGGCCTTTCTGCGTTTATACCTAGGGGATCCTTACTCGAGTCTAGACTGCAGCACCAAAAACTCGTAAAA
GCTCTGATGTATCTATCTTTTTTACACCGTTTTCATCTGTGCATATGGACAGTTTTCCCTTTGATATGTA
ACGGTGAACAGTTGTTCTACTTTTGTTTGTTAGTCTTGATGCTTCACTGATAGATACAAGAGCCATAAGA
ACCTCAGATCCTTCCGTATTTAGCCAGTATGTTCTCTAGTGTGGTTCGTTGTTTTTGCGTGAGCCATGAG
AACGAACCATTGAGATCATACTTACTTTGCATGTCACTCAAAAATTTTGCCTCAAAACTGGTGAGCTGAA
TTTTTGCAGTTAAAGCATCGTGTAGTGTTTTTCTTAGTCCGTTATGTAGGTAGGAATCTGATGTAATGGT
TGTTGGTATTTTGTCACCATTCATTTTTATCTGGTTGTTCTCAAGTTCGGTTACGAGATCCATTTGTCTA
TCTAGTTCAACTTGGAAAATCAACGTATCAGTCGGGCGGCCTCGCTTATCAACCACCAATTTCATATTGC
TGTAAGTGTTTAAATCTTTACTTATTGGTTTCAAAACCCATTGGTTAAGCCTTTTAAACTCATGGTAGTT
ATTTTCAAGCATTAACATGAACTTAAATTCATCAAGGCTAATCTCTATATTTGCCTTGTGAGTTTTCTTT
TGTGTTAGTTCTTTTAATAACCACTCATAAATCCTCATAGAGTATTTGTTTTCAAAAGACTTAACATGTT
CCAGATTATATTTTATGAATTTTTTTAACTGGAAAAGATAAGGCAATATCTCTTCACTAAAAACTAATTC
TAATTTTTCGCTTGAGAACTTGGCATAGTTTGTCCACTGGAAAATCTCAAAGCCTTTAACCAAAGGATTC
CTGATTTCCACAGTTCTCGTCATCAGCTCTCTGGTTGCTTTAGCTAATACACCATAAGCATTTTCCCTAC
TGATGTTCATCATCTGAGCGTATTGGTTATAAGTGAACGATACCGTCCGTTCTTTCCTTGTAGGGTTTTC
AATCGTGGGGTTGAGTAGTGCCACACAGCATAAAATTAGCTTGGTTTCATGCTCCGTTAAGTCATAGCGA
CTAATCGCTAGTTCATTTGCTTTGAAAACAACTAATTCAGACATACATCTCAATTGGTCTAGGTGATTTT
AATCACTATACCAATTGAGATGGGCTAGTCAATGATAATTACATGTCCTTTTCCTTTGAGTTGTGGGTAT
CTGTAAATTCTGCTAGACCTTTGCTGGAAAACTTGTAAATTCTGCTAGACCCTCTGTAAATTCCGCTAGA
CCTTTGTGTGTTTTTTTTGTTTATATTCAAGTGGTTATAATTTATAGAATAAAGAAAGAATAAAAAAAGA
TAAAAAGAATAGATCCCAGCCCTGTGTATAACTCACTACTTTAGTCAGTTCCGCAGTATTACAAAAGGAT
GTCGCAAACGCTGTTTGCTCCTCTACAAAACAGACCTTAAAACCCTAAAGGCTTAAGTAGCACCCTCGCA
AGCTCGGGCAAATCGCTGAATATTCCTTTTGTCTCCGACCATCAGGCACCTGAGTCGCTGTCTTTTTCGT
GACATTCAGTTCGCTGCGCTCACGGCTCTGGCAGTGAATGGGGGTAAATGGCACTACAGGCGCCTTTTAT
GGATTCATGCAAGGAAACTACCCATAATACAAGAAAAGCCCGTCACGGGCTTCTCAGGGCGTTTTATGGC
GGGTCTGCTATGTGGTGCTATCTGACTTTTTGCTGTTCAGCAGTTCCTGCCCTCTGATTTTCCAGTCTGA
CCACTTCGGATTATCCCGTGACAGGTCATTCAGACTGGCTAATGCACCCAGTAAGGCAGCGGTATCATCA
ACAGGCTTACCCGTCTTACTGTCCCTAGTGCTTGGATTCTCACCAATAAAAAACGCCCGGCGGCAACCGA
GCGTTCTGAACAAATCCAGATGGAGTTCTGAGGTCATTACTGGATCTATCAACAGGAGTCCAAGCGAGCT
CGTAAACTTGGTAACGGCGCAGTGGCGGTTTTCATGGCTTGTTATGACTGTTTTTTTGGGGTACAGTCTA
TGCCTCGGGCATCCAAGCAGCAAGCGCGTTACGCCGTGGGTCGATGTTTGATGTTATGGAGCAGCAACGA
TGTTACGCAGCAGGGCAGTCGCCCTAAAACAAAGTTAAACATCATGAGGGAAGCGGTGATCGCCGAAGTA
TCGACTCAACTATCAGAGGTAGTTGGCGTCATCGAGCGCCATCTCGAACCGACGTTGCTGGCCGTACATT
TGTACGGCTCCGCAGTGGATGGCGGCCTGAAGCCACACAGTGATATTGATTTGCTGGTTACGGTGACCGT
AAGGCTTGATGAAACAACGCGGCGAGCTTTGATCAACGACCTTTTGGAAACTTCGGCTTCCCCTGGAGAG
AGCGAGATTCTCCGCGCTGTAGAAGTCACCATTGTTGTGCACGACGACATCATTCCGTGGCGTTATCCAG
CTAAGCGCGAACTGCAATTTGGAGAATGGCAGCGCAATGACATTCTTGCAGGTATCTTCGAGCCAGCCAC
GATCGACATTGATCTGGCTATCTTGCTGACAAAAGCAAGAGAACATAGCGTTGCCTTGGTAGGTCCAGCG
GCGGAGGAACTCTTTGATCCGGTTCCTGAACAGGATCTATTTGAGGCGCTAAATGAAACCTTAACGCTAT
GGAACTCGCCGCCCGACTGGGCTGGCGATGAGCGAAATGTAGTGCTTACGTTGTCCCGCATTTGGTACAG
CGCAGTAACCGGCAAAATCGCGCCGAAGGATGTCGCTGCCGACTGGGCAATGGAGCGCCTGCCGGCCCAG
TATCAGCCCGTCATACTTGAAGCTAGACAGGCTTATCTTGGACAAGAAGAAGATCGCTTGGCCTCGCGCA
CAGATCAGTTGGAAGAATTTGTCCACTACGTGAAAGGCGAGATCACCAAGGTAGTCGGCAAATAAAAAAC
GTTCTTCGGGGCGAAAACTCTCAAGGATCTTACCGCTGTTGAGATCCAGTTCGATGTAACCCACTCGTGC
ACCCAACTGATCTTCAGCATCTTTTACTTTCACCAGCGTTTCTGGGTGAGCAAAAACAGGAAGGCAAAAT
GCCGCAAAAAAGGGAATAAGGGCGACACGGAAATGTTGAATACTCATACTCTTCCTTTTTCAATATTATT
GAAGCATTTATCAGGGTTATTGTCTCATGAGCGGATACATATTTGAATGTATTTAGAAAAATAAACAAAT
AGGGGTTCCGCGCACATTTCCCATGGTGCCACCTGACGTCTAAGAAACCATTATTATCATGACATTAACC
TATAAAAATAGTCGTATCACGAGGCAGAATTTCAGGAGCGGTATCAGCTCACTCAAAGGCGTATCACGAG
GCAGAATTTCAGGAGCGGTATCAGCTCACTCAAAGGCGGTAATCTCGAGGTTACATTGTCGATCTGTTCA
TGGTGAACAGCTTTAAATCTTTATGCTTCCGGCTGAATTCTAAAGATCTTTGCCTCTTAATCATCGGCTC
GTATAATGTGTGGAGGGCCCAAGTTCACTTAAAAAGGAGATCAACAATGAAAGCAATTTTCGTACTGAAA
CATCTTAATCATGCGAGGGATGGTTTCTAATGATGCTTGAACTGTTTGACGTCAGTTACGAAGAACTGCA
AACCACCCGTTCAGAAGAACTTTATAAACTTCGCAAGAAAACATTTAGCGATCGTCTGGGATGGGAAGTC
ATTTGCAGTCAGGGAATGGAGTCCGATGAATTTGATGGGCCCGGTACACGTTATATTCTGGGAATCTGCG
AAGGACAATTAGTGTGCAGCGTACGTTTTACCAGCCTCGATCGTCCCAACATGATCACGCACACTTTTCA
GCACTGCTTCAGTGATGTCACCCTGCCCGCCTATGGTACCGAATCCAGCCGTTTTTTTGTCGACAAAGCC
CGCGCACGTGCGCTGTTAGGTGAGCACTACCCTATCAGCCAGGTCCTGTTTTTAGCGATGGTGAACTGGG
CGCAAAATAATGCCTACGGCAATATCTATACGATTGTCAGCCGCGCGATGTTGAAAATTCTCACTCGCTC
TGGCTGGCAAATCAAAGTCATTAAAGAGGCTTTCCTGACCGAAAAGGAACGTATCTATTTGCTGACGCTG
CCAGCAGGTCAGGATGACAAGCAGCAACTCGGTGGTGATGTGGTGTCACGTACGGGCTGTCCGCCCGTCG
CAGTCACTACCTGGCCGCTGACGCTGCCGGTCTGATACTAGAGAAAGAGGAGAAATACTAGATGAAAAAC
ATAAATGCCGACGACACATACAGAATAATTAATAAAATTAAAGCTTGTAGAAGCAATAATGATATTAATC
AATGCTTATCTGATATGACTAAAATGGTACATTGTGAATATTATTTACTCGCGATCATTTATCCTCATTC
TATGGTTAAATCTGATATTTCAATCCTAGATAATTACCCTAAAAAATGGAGGCAATATTATGATGACGCT
AATTTAATAAAATATGATCCTATAGTAGATTATTCTAACTCCAATCATTCACCAATTAATTGGAATATAT
TTGAAAACAATGCTGTAAATAAAAAATCTCCAAATGTAATTAAAGAAGCGAAAACATCAGGTCTTATCAC
TGGGTTTAGTTTCCCTATTCATACGGCTAACAATGGCTTCGGAATGCTTAGTTTTGCACATTCAGAAAAA
GACAACTATATAGATAGTTTATTTTTACATGCGTGTATGAACATACCATTAATTGTTCCTTCTCTAGTTG
ATAATTATCGAAAAATAAATATAGCAAATAATAAATCAAACAACGATTTAACCAAAAGAGAAAAAGAATG
TTTAGCGTGGGCATGCGAAGGAAAAAGCTCTTGGGATATTTCAAAAATATTAGGTTGCAGTGAGCGTACT
GTCACTTTCCATTTAACCAATGCGCAAATGAAACTCAATACAACAAACCGCTGCCAAAGTATTTCTAAAG
CAATTTTAACAGGAGCAATTGATTGCCCATACTTTAAAAATTAA
